Addgene plasmid #135834: D18_Ld_100590
Purpose: Expression of Leishmania donovani ectodomain in mammalian cells
Depositing lab: Gavin Wright. Depositing organization: Wellcome Sanger Institute. Publication: Systematic identification of genes encoding cell surface and secreted proteins that are essential for in vitro growth and infection in Leishmania donovani. Roberts AJ, Ong HB, Clare S, Brandt C, Harcourt K, Franssen SU, Cotton JA, Muller-Sienerth N, Wright GJ. PLoS Pathog. 2022 Feb 24;18(2):e1010364. doi: 10.1371/journal.ppat.1010364. eCollection 2022 Feb. PubMed 35202447.
Backbone
  Vector backbone: pTT3
  Backbone manufacturer: Yves Durocher, NRC
  Backbone size w/o insert (bp): 6132
  Vector type: Mammalian Expression
Growth in bacteria
  Bacterial resistance: Ampicillin, 100 μg/mL
  Growth temperature: 37°C
  Growth strain: DH5alpha
  Copy number: High Copy
Gene/Insert
  Gene/Insert name: hypothetical protein, unknown function (alt name: LDPBK_100590)
  Species: Leishmania donovani
  Insert size (bp): 3212
  Tag / fusion protein: biotinylation sequence and His tag (C terminal on insert)
  Cloning method: Unknown
Terms and licenses: Academic/Nonprofit Terms; Industry Terms: Not Available to Industry
How to cite: D18_Ld_100590 was a gift from Gavin Wright (Addgene plasmid # 135834 ; http://n2t.net/addgene:135834 ; RRID:Addgene_135834)
