[The description below was written by a language model from this plasmid's Addgene catalogue record and pLannotate feature annotations shown in this document.]
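Description:
D18_Ld_100590 is a mammalian expression plasmid built on the pTT3 backbone and designed to produce the extracellular region (ectodomain) of a Leishmania donovani protein as a soluble recombinant molecule. The insert, about 3.2 kb, derives from LDPBK_100590, which is annotated only as a hypothetical protein of unknown function. It carries a C-terminal biotinylation sequence and a His tag. These tags are typically used for capture on streptavidin and for metal-affinity purification, although the automated annotation does not pick out either tag or the insert coding sequence itself.

In the 9,324 nt sequence, transcription is driven by the human CMV immediate early enhancer and promoter. Downstream lie adenovirus-derived leader and splice elements and a fragment of a chimeric intron, which generally improve mRNA processing and expression. A fragment of the mouse immunoglobulin heavy chain signal sequence sits just upstream of the unannotated insert region, consistent with directing the ectodomain into the secretory pathway. The rabbit β-globin polyadenylation signal terminates the transcript. Short matches to adenovirus PTP on the opposite strand and to a 17 nt stretch of Cdt1 are most likely annotation artefacts, reflecting the adenoviral leader and chance similarity rather than functional parts.

An Epstein-Barr virus oriP fragment allows episomal maintenance in cells that express EBNA1, a feature commonly exploited for high-yield transient expression. In E. coli the plasmid replicates from a high-copy ColE1/pUC-type origin and is selected with ampicillin through β-lactamase; residual lac regulatory fragments are backbone remnants. The plasmid belongs to a collection used to study Leishmania donovani cell surface and secreted proteins.
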