Features (pLannotate 1.2.2; 18 found; start..end, strand, type, name):
      1..380     +  enhancer       CMV enhancer: human cytomegalovirus immediate early enhancer
    382..581     +  promoter       CMV promoter: human cytomegalovirus (CMV) immediate early promoter
    649..687     +  misc_feature   Ad SA (fragment): adenovirus major late transcript splice acceptor (Friedrich and Soriano, 1991)
    720..929     -  CDS            PTP (fragment): TERM_ADE02 - Experimental evidence at protein level: Swiss-Prot protein existence level 1. Protein covalently bound to the viral DNA that acts as a primer for viral genomic replication by DNA strand displacement. Assembles on the viral origin of replication in an initiation complex with viral polymerase, DBP, host NFIA and host POU2F1/OCT1. During initiation, the polymerase covalently couples the first dCTP with Ser- 580 of pTP. The terminal protein stimulates the template activity over 20 fold compared to protein-free templates. Neo-synthesized viral genomes are linked to two preterminal prot
    960..1049    +  intron         chimeric intron (fragment): chimera between introns from adenovirus and immunoglobulin heavy chain genes
   1068..1114    +  CDS            IgH signal sequence (fragment): signal sequence from the mouse immunoglobulin heavy chain variable region
   1462..1478    +  CDS            Cdt1 (30-120) (fragment): degron consisting of residues 30-120 of human Cdt1 (Zielke and Edgar, 2015)
   4551..4606    +  polyA_signal   β-globin poly(A) signal: rabbit β-globin polyadenylation signal (Gil and Proudfoot, 1987)
   5120..6801    -  rep_origin     oriP (fragment): Epstein-Barr virus oriP replication origin (Yates et al., 2000)
   6928..7032    +  promoter       AmpR promoter: bla
   7033..7893    +  CDS            AmpR: β-lactamase; bla; confers resistance to ampicillin, carbenicillin, and related antibiotics
   8064..8652    +  rep_origin     ori: high-copy-number ColE1/pMB1/pBR322/pUC origin of replication
   8835..8927    +  CDS            lacI (fragment): lac repressor; lacI; The lac repressor binds to the lac operator to inhibit transcription in E. coli. This inhibition can be relieved by adding lactose or isopropyl-β-D-thiogalactopyranoside (IPTG).
   8940..8961    +  protein_bind   CAP binding site: CAP binding activates transcription in the presence of cAMP. E. coli catabolite activator protein
   8976..9006    +  promoter       lac promoter: promoter for the E. coli lac operon
   9014..9030    +  protein_bind   lac operator: The lac repressor binds to the lac operator to inhibit transcription in E. coli. This inhibition can be relieved by adding lactose or isopropyl-β-D-thiogalactopyranoside (IPTG). lac repressor encoded by lacI
   9100..9116    +  promoter       tet promoter (fragment): E. coli promoter for tetracycline efflux protein gene
   9126..9151    -  CDS            bla(M) (fragment): β-lactamase lacking the signal sequence; bla(M); allows cytosolic expression of β-lactamase
>Addgene plasmid #135834 | D18_Ld_100590 | addgene full sequence | sequence record 274542 | Addgene NGS Result
GACATTGATTATTGACTAGTTATTAATAGTAATCAATTACGGGGTCATTAGTTCATAGCCCATATATGGA
GTTCCGCGTTACATAACTTACGGTAAATGGCCCGCCTGGCTGACCGCCCAACGACCCCCGCCCATTGACG
TCAATAATGACGTATGTTCCCATAGTAACGCCAATAGGGACTTTCCATTGACGTCAATGGGTGGAGTATT
TACGGTAAACTGCCCACTTGGCAGTACATCAAGTGTATCATATGCCAAGTCCGCCCCCTATTGACGTCAA
TGACGGTAAATGGCCCGCCTGGCATTATGCCCAGTACATGACCTTACGGGACTTTCCTACTTGGCAGTAC
ATCTACGTATTAGTCATCGCTATTACCATGGTGATGCGGTTTTGGCAGTACACCAATGGGCGTGGATAGC
GGTTTGACTCACGGGGATTTCCAAGTCTCCACCCCATTGACGTCAATGGGAGTTTGTTTTGGCACCAAAA
TCAACGGGACTTTCCAAAATGTCGTAATAACCCCGCCCCGTTGACGCAAATGGGCGGTAGGCGTGTACGG
TGGGAGGTCTATATAAGCAGAGCTCGTTTAGTGAACCGTCAGATCCTCACTCTCTTCCGCATCGCTGTCT
GCGAGGGCCAGCTGTTGGGCTCGCGGTTGAGGACAAACTCTTCGCGGTCTTTCCAGTACTCTTGGATCGG
AAACCCGTCGGCCTCCGAACGGTACTCCGCCACCGAGGGACCTGAGCGAGTCCGCATCGACCGGATCGGA
AAACCTCTCGAGAAAGGCGTCTAACCAGTCACAGTCGCAAGGTAGGCTGAGCACCGTGGCGGGCGGCAGC
GGGTGGCGGTCGGGGTTGTTTCTGGCGGAGGTGCTGCTGATGATGTAATTAAAGTAGGCGGTCTTGAGAC
GGCGGATGGTCGAGGTGAGGTGTGGCAGGCTTGAGATCCAGCTGTTGGGGTGAGTACTCCCTCTCAAAAG
CGGGCATTACTTCTGCGCTAAGATTGTCAGTTTCCAAAAACGAGGAGGATTTGATATTCACCTGGCCCGA
TCTGGCCATACACTTGAGTGACAATGACATCCACTTTGCCTTTCTCTCCACAGGTGTCCACTCCCAGGTC
CAAGTTTGCCACCATGGAGTTTCAGACCCAGGTACTCATGTCCCTGCTGCTCTGCATGTCTGGTGCGGCC
GCCACCGCTGAGGGAAAGCTGCAGCCCCCCTACACCAAGCCCGTGATCCAGACCAGACACGACGACGCCG
TGCACCCCGAGAGCGGCGCCTATGCTAGCGTGCTGCCCGTGTCCCTGAACGCTACCGTGGCCGACCCTTT
CCTGACCCCTGCCACCCTGATGGAAGGCGTGCGGAGCACCGGCAAGGCCATCACCCCCCAGCACATCTTC
ACCAACGCCGCCCTGCGGCTGGTGTTCGACGTGCCCAACCCCGGCCTGGACTTCGTGATCAACCTGACCA
GCGCCCAGTACCCCCTGCTGCAGGACCCCAATGGCACCCTGTGGCGCTCTGTGCTGCCTAGCAAGATCGA
GGTGGTCAAGCAGAGCAGCAAGTACACCTACGACGTGGGCAACCTGAACCTGCGGAGCTACCAGAGCCAG
AGCGAGTCCGTGGAAGTGGTGGCTGGCGCCCCTGCCGCCGATGCCGAGTGTTTCACCCTGAAGGCCTGCT
GCGCCGTGAACAGCAGCTACTACCAGAAATACGAGCTGGTGGACAGCCCCGTGCCCCCTTACGTGTGTAC
CGGCGTGCCCATCCCTTACCTGCTGAGACACTTCACCTTCGGCGTGGACTCCACCGTGAAGTTCAGAGAG
GCCGCCGAGGGCGCCAGCTGCGAGATGAAGGCCAACCGGTGGACCGAGGAAAGCGCCACCTGTACCGCCA
ATCTGAATGCCGTGCTGGCCGGCGTGACCGCCAGCCCTCCTCACAGACTGCCCAGCAGAGCCTTCAGCCT
GTGCCGGCAGGGCGACAATCTGACCAACTCCGAGTCCGGCAGCAGCCCCATCCCCGTCGTGATTACCGCC
TTCTGCAGCGAGAGCCGGTGCATCGGCTACACCCCCGCCAACTACAGAAGCGACAGAAGCACCTGTCTGA
ACTACCCTCTGGGCTTCTACACAAGCGCCGACGAGAACAACACCAACCAGTTCAGCAGCTTCGAGGACAA
TGCCGCCGCTTTCTGGCCCTACCTGTTCAACGACTGCAAGTGGATCGACGACGTGACCATGTCCAGCCCC
ACCACCATCCAGGACATCAGCCTGCAGTGTGATGTGCCCGCCTCCACCGGCTGGTCCCTGAGCTACGAGA
ACTTCTCCGCCCACCTGACCGACACAATCGCCCCCCTGTTCCCCATCGGCAGACCCACAAGAGTGGCCGG
CCAGTACGCCTCCCCCACCGACAAGGACACCATCCTGTTCGAGCTGGAATACGTGTCCTTCAGCTCCTTC
AAGGCCGGCAGATGGACCTTCCGGATCTGCACCACCCGGCAGTGCGCCACCAGCACAGTGCCTGTGGCAG
GCGACACCGGCCACTACCCCAACGTGATGAGAGTGAATGTGTCCGCCAGCAAGCTGGGCCTGTCTGCCTC
TCCACACGAGCCCGCCGTGGGCGTCGAGGTGTACAGCGCCACAACCCCTACCACCTCCCCCTTTCGGACC
CTGCTGGCCCCCAGCGTGGTGTACGTGGACAAGGCCGCTACCCCCCTGAGCCAGGACACAGTGAACATGA
CCCTGGCCCGGGACCCTCCCGAGAGAGTGCCTAGCCCTTACGACGCCAGCACCAGCGGCAGAACCACCAG
CCGGGTGCTGTGCGAGGGCGACTACCGGTTCAGCACCGTGACCAACAACTGCCAGCCCCTGACAGACGAG
GACTGTGCCACCAAGTACCGGGGCAGGCGGAGCAAGTTCGACCCCGTGGCCAGAGCCTGCGCCTACCCTG
TGCCTCCCCTGAATGGCCCCCTGGTGTTTAAGCCCCTGGCCGAGCCCAAGCCCCCCAGAACCTACTCCCC
CGAGGAACTGCGGGCCATCCTGAAAACAGTGAAGCTGCCCCAGTTCCTGCGGACCATGGAAAAGTCCTAC
GAGGATTACGAGAGACAGATGGCCAGATGGGAGGGCAGAAGCGTGCGGTTCCCTCCAGGCAGAGCCGCCG
CAGCCGAGGATACAGATGTGGTGGCCGTGGCTGCCGCTGATGAGTCCGCCGTGACCTACATCAACGAGAG
CCCCATGCCTGGCGCCAGAGGCCTGAGCGTGACCTGTATCGCCGCCACATGCGTGCTGTGGACCGTGGCA
CTGCTGCGGGACGTGCTGGAAAAGCTGTTCGGCCTGGGCCCTTGGCACGACCAGCGGAGATGCGCCTTCT
TTGCCGGCGCTGTGAACTGCTGGCACTGGCTGAGCGGAGCTTGCGCCGAAGGCCACAACGAGGCCAGACC
TCGGCAGCGGAGGGCCACCTCTAATACCACCGCCACCCCCACAACCGCCCAGCCTAGCGCCCCTAGATCC
GCCACACAGAGCGGCCAGTCTGGCCAGCACGCCAACCCTGCCCTGCAGAAGAGAAAGGGCAAGGGCGCAA
CCTTCACCGCCGACACCCCTCTGCAGAGCACCAGAAAGAGCCCCCACGGCGCTCCCCGGGAACCTGTGAC
CTCTGCCCCATTTCAGCCCAGGGACCCCACAGCCACACCCCAGAGAGAGAAGCAGGACGGCGGCCAGAAG
CGGCATCTGCCTAGAACCCACAACAGCCGGGACGCCGAGCGCGAGCACAGACAGTCTGTGTCTGCCGGCA
CCACCGGCCCTGCCAGCTCTTGGGGAGATGCCCGGCACTACGTCAGCGCCGCTCACCCACCCGCCTACGA
TGTGTTCGGCTTCAGCGAGGCCCCTCACGCCCCTTTTGGCTCTGGCGCCGGATTCGCCGCTCCCGGCGAT
ATGCCTTTTCTGGGCGGCGACTATACCGGCCAGAGAGTGTGGCTGTCCGACGAGGGCGTGGGCCTGGGAT
ACGTGCCAGCCGCCTTTGCCAGACCCCACTCCACCAGCTCCCACCGGTGCCACAGCTGCCCTAGCTCCCC
CTACCCTACCTCCAGCCCACCCAGCCCCGAGTGGCACCCCTTTGAGGACGTGTACCCCACCGTGCCCTCC
CCATGCTACGCCCCCTATGATGCCCCACTGCCCGAGTTTAGCCTGAACCCCAGCAGCACCTCCTACCCCG
GCTTCGCCAGAGCTGCTCCTCCTAGCCCCTTCGCCGGCTTTGACGCCTTCCCACCTGTGTCCTCCGTGCG
GCAGTCCAGCAGGGTGGAAGTCCTGAGCAGCGATACCGACGGCGCCCACGGGGACAATAGAGCCGCTGAA
GCCCCTAGCCCAGCTGGCAGGACCAGACGGCCCAACAGCATGGTCGGCGCGCCCGGCAGCCTGCACCACA
TCCTGGACGCCCAGAAGATGCTGTGGAACCACAGGGACAGGAACCTGCCTCCTCTGGCCCCTCTGGGCCC
CCACCACCATCACCACCATTGAGTCTAGACACGTGATTAATTAAGGATCCCCCGACCTCGACCTCTGGCT
AATAAAGGAAATTTATTTTCATTGCAATAGTGTGTTGGAATTTTTTGTGTCTCTCACTCGGAAGGACATA
TGGGAGGGCAAATCATTTGGTCGAGATCCCTCGGAGATCTCTAGCTAGAGGATCGATCCCCGCCCCGGAC
GAACTAAACCTGACTACGACATCTCTGCCCCTTCTTCGCGGGGCAGTGCATGTAATCCCTTCAGTTGGTT
GGTACAACTTGCCAACTGGGCCCTGTTCCACATGTGACACGGGGGGGGACCAAACACAAAGGGGTTCTCT
GACTGTAGTTGACATCCTTATAAATGGATGTGCACATTTGCCAACACTGAGTGGCTTTCATCCTGGAGCA
GACTTTGCAGTCTGTGGACTGCAACACAACATTGCCTTTATGTGTAACTCTTGGCTGAAGCTCTTACACC
AATGCTGGGGGACATGTACCTCCCAGGGGCCCAGGAAGACTACGGGAGGCTACACCAACGTCAATCAGAG
GGGCCTGTGTAGCTACCGATAAGCGGACCCTCAAGAGGGCATTAGCAATAGTGTTTATAAGGCCCCCTTG
TTAACCCTAAACGGGTAGCATATGCTTCCCGGGTAGTAGTATATACTATCCAGACTAACCCTAATTCAAT
AGCATATGTTACCCAACGGGAAGCATATGCTATCGAATTAGGGTTAGTAAAAGGGTCCTAAGGAACAGCG
ATATCTCCCACCCCATGAGCTGTCACGGTTTTATTTACATGGGGTCAGGATTCCACGAGGGTAGTGAACC
ATTTTAGTCACAAGGGCAGTGGCTGAAGATCAAGGAGCGGGCAGTGAACTCTCCTGAATCTTCGCCTGCT
TCTTCATTCTCCTTCGTTTAGCTAATAGAATAACTGCTGAGTTGTGAACAGTAAGGTGTATGTGAGGTGC
TCGAAAACAAGGTTTCAGGTGACGCCCCCAGAATAAAATTTGGACGGGGGGTTCAGTGGTGGCATTGTGC
TATGACACCAATATAACCCTCACAAACCCCTTGGGCAATAAATACTAGTGTAGGAATGAAACATTCTGAA
TATCTTTAACAATAGAAATCCATGGGGTGGGGACAAGCCGTAAAGACTGGATGTCCATCTCACACGAATT
TATGGCTATGGGCAACACATAATCCTAGTGCAATATGATACTGGGGTTATTAAGATGTGTCCCAGGCAGG
GACCAAGACAGGTGAACCATGTTGTTACACTCTATTTGTAACAAGGGGAAAGAGAGTGGACGCCGACAGC
AGCGGACTCCACTGGTTGTCTCTAACACCCCCGAAAATTAAACGGGGCTCCACGCCAATGGGGCCCATAA
ACAAAGACAAGTGGCCACTCTTTTTTTTGAAATTGTGGAGTGGGGGCACGCGTCAGCCCCCACACGCCGC
CCTGCGGTTTTGGACTGTAAAATAAGGGTGTAATAACTTGGCTGATTGTAACCCCGCTAACCACTGCGGT
CAAACCACTTGCCCACAAAACCACTAATGGCACCCCGGGGAATACCTGCATAAGTAGGTGGGCGGGCCAA
GATAGGGGCGCGATTGCTGCGATCTGGAGGACAAATTACACACACTTGCGCCTGAGCGCCAAGCACAGGG
TTGTTGGTCCTCATATTCACGAGGTCGCTGAGAGCACGGTGGGCTAATGTTGCCATGGGTAGCATATACT
ACCCAAATATCTGGATAGCATATGCTATCCTAATCTATATCTGGGTAGCATAGGCTATCCTAATCTATAT
CTGGGTAGCATATGCTATCCTAATCTATATCTGGGTAGTATATGCTATCCTAATTTATATCTGGGTAGCA
TAGGCTATCCTAATCTATATCTGGGTAGCATATGCTATCCTAATCTATATCTGGGTAGTATATGCTATCC
TAATCTGTATCCGGGTAGCATATGCTATCCTAATAGAGATTAGGGTAGTATATGCTATCCTAATTTATAT
CTGGGTAGCATATACTACCCAAATATCTGGATAGCATATGCTATCCTAATCTATATCTGGGTAGCATATG
CTATCCTAATCTATATCTGGGTAGCATAGGCTATCCTAATCTATATCTGGGTAGCATATGCTATCCTAAT
CTATATCTGGGTAGTATATGCTATCCTAATTTATATCTGGGTAGCATAGGCTATCCTAATCTATATCTGG
GTAGCATATGCTATCCTAATCTATATCTGGGTAGTATATGCTATCCTAATCTGTATCCGGGTAGCATATG
CTATCCTCATGATAAGCTGTCAAACATGAGAATTTTCTTGAAGACGAAAGGGCCTCGTGATACGCCTATT
TTTATAGGTTAATGTCATGATAATAATGGTTTCTTAGACGTCAGGTGGCACTTTTCGGGGAAATGTGCGC
GGAACCCCTATTTGTTTATTTTTCTAAATACATTCAAATATGTATCCGCTCATGAGACAATAACCCTGAT
AAATGCTTCAATAATATTGAAAAAGGAAGAGTATGAGTATTCAACATTTCCGTGTCGCCCTTATTCCCTT
TTTTGCGGCATTTTGCCTTCCTGTTTTTGCTCACCCAGAAACGCTGGTGAAAGTAAAAGATGCTGAAGAT
CAGTTGGGTGCACGAGTGGGTTACATCGAACTGGATCTCAACAGCGGTAAGATCCTTGAGAGTTTTCGCC
CCGAAGAACGTTTTCCAATGATGAGCACTTTTAAAGTTCTGCTATGTGGCGCGGTATTATCCCGTGTTGA
CGCCGGGCAAGAGCAACTCGGTCGCCGCATACACTATTCTCAGAATGACTTGGTTGAGTACTCACCAGTC
ACAGAAAAGCATCTTACGGATGGCATGACAGTAAGAGAATTATGCAGTGCTGCCATAACCATGAGTGATA
ACACTGCGGCCAACTTACTTCTGACAACGATCGGAGGACCGAAGGAGCTAACCGCTTTTTTGCACAACAT
GGGGGATCATGTAACTCGCCTTGATCGTTGGGAACCGGAGCTGAATGAAGCCATACCAAACGACGAGCGT
GACACCACGATGCCTGCAGCAATGGCAACAACGTTGCGCAAACTATTAACTGGCGAACTACTTACTCTAG
CTTCCCGGCAACAATTAATAGACTGGATGGAGGCGGATAAAGTTGCAGGACCACTTCTGCGCTCGGCCCT
TCCGGCTGGCTGGTTTATTGCTGATAAATCTGGAGCCGGTGAGCGTGGGTCTCGCGGTATCATTGCAGCA
CTGGGGCCAGATGGTAAGCCCTCCCGTATCGTAGTTATCTACACGACGGGGAGTCAGGCAACTATGGATG
AACGAAATAGACAGATCGCTGAGATAGGTGCCTCACTGATTAAGCATTGGTAACTGTCAGACCAAGTTTA
CTCATATATACTTTAGATTGATTTAAAACTTCATTTTTAATTTAAAAGGATCTAGGTGAAGATCCTTTTT
GATAATCTCATGACCAAAATCCCTTAACGTGAGTTTTCGTTCCACTGAGCGTCAGACCCCGTAGAAAAGA
TCAAAGGATCTTCTTGAGATCCTTTTTTTCTGCGCGTAATCTGCTGCTTGCAAACAAAAAAACCACCGCT
ACCAGCGGTGGTTTGTTTGCCGGATCAAGAGCTACCAACTCTTTTTCCGAAGGTAACTGGCTTCAGCAGA
GCGCAGATACCAAATACTGTTCTTCTAGTGTAGCCGTAGTTAGGCCACCACTTCAAGAACTCTGTAGCAC
CGCCTACATACCTCGCTCTGCTAATCCTGTTACCAGTGGCTGCTGCCAGTGGCGATAAGTCGTGTCTTAC
CGGGTTGGACTCAAGACGATAGTTACCGGATAAGGCGCAGCGGTCGGGCTGAACGGGGGGTTCGTGCACA
CAGCCCAGCTTGGAGCGAACGACCTACACCGAACTGAGATACCTACAGCGTGAGCTATGAGAAAGCGCCA
CGCTTCCCGAAGGGAGAAAGGCGGACAGGTATCCGGTAAGCGGCAGGGTCGGAACAGGAGAGCGCACGAG
GGAGCTTCCAGGGGGAAACGCCTGGTATCTTTATAGTCCTGTCGGGTTTCGCCACCTCTGACTTGAGCGT
CGATTTTTGTGATGCTCGTCAGGGGGGCGGAGCCTATGGAAAAACGCCAGCAACGCGGCCTTTTTACGGT
TCCTGGCCTTTTGCTGGCCTTTTGCTCACATGTTCTTTCCTGCGTTATCCCCTGATTCTGTGGATAACCG
TATTACCGCCTTTGAGTGAGCTGATACCGCTCGCCGCAGCCGAACGACCGAGCGCAGCGAGTCAGTGAGC
GAGGAAGCGGAAGAGCGCCCAATACGCAAACCGCCTCTCCCCGCGCGTTGGCCGATTCATTAATGCAGCT
GGCACGACAGGTTTCCCGACTGGAAAGCGGGCAGTGAGCGCAACGCAATTAATGTGAGTTAGCTCACTCA
TTAGGCACCCCAGGCTTTACACTTTATGCTTCCGGCTCGTATGTTGTGTGGAATTGTGAGCGGATAACAA
TTTCACACAGGAAACAGCTATGACCATGATTACGCCAAGCTCTAGCTAGAGGTCGACCAATTCTCATGTT
TGACAGCTTATCATCGCAGATCCGGGCAACGTTGTTGCCATTGCTGCAGGCGCAGAACTGGTAGGTATGG
AAGATCTATACATTGAATCAATATTGGCAATTAGCCATATTAGTCATTGGTTATATAGCATAAATCAATA
TTGGCTATTGGCCATTGCATACGTTGTATCTATATCATAATATGTACATTTATATTGGCTCATGTCCAAT
ATGACCGCCATGTT
